Addgene plasmid #92204: pBABE-Tau-nYFP
Purpose: Retroviral overexpression vector for Tau bimolecular fluorescence complementation (BiFC)
Depositing lab: Huda Zoghbi. Depositing organization: Baylor College of Medicine. Publication: TRIM28 regulates the nuclear accumulation and toxicity of both alpha-synuclein and tau. Rousseaux MW, de Haro M, Lasagna-Reeves CA, De Maio A, Park J, Jafar-Nejad P, Al-Ramahi I, Sharma A, See L, Lu N, Vilanova-Velez L, Klisch TJ, Westbrook TF, Troncoso JC, Botas J, Zoghbi HY. Elife. 2016 Oct 25;5. pii: e19809. doi: 10.7554/eLife.19809. PubMed 27779468.
Backbone
  Vector backbone: pBABE
  Backbone manufacturer: Zhu Songyang Lab (Baylor College of Medicine)
  Backbone size w/o insert (bp): 7247
  Total vector size (bp): 8572
  Vector type: Mammalian Expression, Retroviral
  Selectable markers: Neomycin (select with G418)
Growth in bacteria
  Bacterial resistance: Ampicillin, 100 μg/mL
  Growth temperature: 37°C
  Growth strain: NEB Stable
  Copy number: Unknown
Gene/Insert
  Gene/Insert name: MAPT
  Species: H. sapiens (human)
  Insert size (bp): 1322
  Entrez Gene: MAPT (a.k.a. DDPAC, FTD1, FTDP-17, MAPTL, MSTD, MTBT1, MTBT2, PPND, PPP1R103, TAU, Tau-PHF6, tau-40)
  Tag / fusion protein: YFP(1-155) (C terminal on insert)
Terms and licenses: Academic/Nonprofit Terms; Industry Terms: Not Available to Industry
How to cite: pBABE-Tau-nYFP was a gift from Huda Zoghbi (Addgene plasmid # 92204 ; http://n2t.net/addgene:92204 ; RRID:Addgene_92204)
