[The description below was written by a language model from this plasmid's Addgene catalogue record and pLannotate feature annotations shown in this document.]
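Description:
pBABE-Tau-nYFP is a Moloney murine leukemia virus-based retroviral vector built on a pBABE backbone for stable overexpression of human tau (MAPT) fused to the N-terminal half of a split yellow fluorescent protein. In bacteria it is maintained through a high-copy ColE1/pUC-type origin and ampicillin resistance (AmpR with its own bla promoter). The viral portion is bounded by 5' and 3' MMLV long terminal repeats and carries a packaging signal (Ψ) followed by a truncated gag segment lacking its start codon, which together allow the transcribed genome to be encapsidated when the plasmid is introduced into a packaging cell line that supplies the viral proteins in trans.

Inside the provirus, an internal CMV enhancer/promoter, followed by a fragment of CMV intron A, drives the payload. The MAPT coding sequence sits between attB1 and attB2 sites, indicating that it was introduced by Gateway recombination, and is followed by the fluorescent protein fragment. The catalogue lists this C-terminal tag as YFP residues 1–155; the annotation matches it to VN155(I152L), an improved N-terminal mVenus fragment for bimolecular fluorescence complementation. This fragment is non-fluorescent on its own and regains fluorescence only when brought close to a complementary C-terminal fragment on a partner protein, so signal reports tau self-association or interaction. Downstream, a mouse PGK promoter drives NeoR, allowing G418 selection of transduced mammalian cells. Short annotated fragments (SP6 promoter, IgH signal sequence, bom, lacI, MCS) appear to be cloning remnants. The sequenced record is slightly shorter than the catalogue's stated total size.
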