Features (pLannotate 1.2.2; 22 found; start..end, strand, type, name):
      5..474     +  LTR            LTR: long terminal repeat from Moloney murine leukemia virus
    598..872     +  misc_feature   MESV Ψ (fragment): packaging signal of murine embryonic stem cell virus
    939..1355    +  CDS            gag (truncated): truncated Moloney murine leukemia virus (MMLV) gag gene lacking the start codon
   1376..1428    -  misc_feature   bom (fragment): basis of mobility region from pBR322
   1583..1962    +  enhancer       CMV enhancer: human cytomegalovirus immediate early enhancer
   1963..2166    +  promoter       CMV promoter: human cytomegalovirus (CMV) immediate early promoter
   2302..2345    +  intron         CMV intron (fragment): modified intron A from human cytomegalovirus
   2397..2415    +  promoter       SP6 promoter: promoter for bacteriophage SP6 RNA polymerase
   2419..2456    +  CDS            IgH signal sequence (fragment): signal sequence from the mouse immunoglobulin heavy chain variable region
   2493..2517    +  protein_bind   attB1: mutant version of attB; recombination site for the Gateway® BP reaction BP Clonase™
   2538..3860    +  CDS            MAPT (sequence partly withheld): TAU_SPECI - Experimental evidence at protein level: Swiss-Prot protein existence level 1. Promotes microtubule assembly and stability, and might be involved in the establishment and maintenance of neuronal polarity. The C-terminus binds axonal microtubules while the N-terminus binds neural plasma membrane components, suggesting that tau functions as a linker protein between both. Axonal polarity is predetermined by tau localization (in the neuronal cell) in the domain of the cell body defined by the centrosome. The short isoforms allow plasticity of the cytoskeleton whereas the longer isoforms
   3877..3901    -  protein_bind   attB2: mutant version of attB; recombination site for the Gateway® BP reaction BP Clonase™
   3907..3929    +  misc_feature   MCS (fragment): pUC18/19 multiple cloning site
   3963..4420    +  CDS            VN155(I152L) (fragment): improved N-terminal fragment of mVenus for use in bimolecular fluorescence complementation (BiFC) (Kodama and Hu, 2010)
   4457..4944    +  promoter       PGK promoter: mouse phosphoglycerate kinase 1 promoter
   4958..5761    +  CDS            NeoR/KanR: aminoglycoside phosphotransferase from Tn5; aph(3')-II (or nptII); confers resistance to neomycin, kanamycin, and G418 (Geneticin®)
   5835..5956    +  LTR            3' LTR (ΔU3) (fragment): self-inactivating 3' long terminal repeat (LTR) from Moloney murine leukemia virus
   5957..6426    +  LTR            LTR: long terminal repeat from Moloney murine leukemia virus
   6492..6544    -  CDS            lacI (fragment): lac repressor; lacI; The lac repressor binds to the lac operator to inhibit transcription in E. coli. This inhibition can be relieved by adding lactose or isopropyl-β-D-thiogalactopyranoside (IPTG).
   6727..7315    -  rep_origin     ori: high-copy-number ColE1/pMB1/pBR322/pUC origin of replication
   7475..8335    -  CDS            AmpR: β-lactamase; bla; confers resistance to ampicillin, carbenicillin, and related antibiotics
   8336..8440    -  promoter       AmpR promoter: bla
>Addgene plasmid #92204 | pBABE-Tau-nYFP | addgene full sequence | sequence record 181623 | Addgene NGS Result
CAGCCTGAATATGGGCCAAACAGGATATCTGTGGTAAGCAGTTCCTGCCCCGGCTCAGGGCCAAGAACAG
ATGGAACAGCTGAATATGGGCCAAACAGGATATCTGTGGTAAGCAGTTCCTGCCCCGGCTCAGGGCCAAG
AACAGATGGTCCCCAGATGCGGTCCAGCCCTCAGCAGTTTCTAGAGAACCATCAGATGTTTCCAGGGTGC
CCCAAGGACCTGAAATGACCCTGTGCCTTATTTGAACTAACCAATCAGTTCGCTTCTCGCTTCTGTTCGC
GCGCTTCTGCTCCCCGAGCTCAATAAAAGAGCCCACAACCCCTCACTCGGGGCGCCAGTCCTCCGATTGA
CTGAGTCGCCCGGGTACCCGTGTATCCAATAAACCCTCTTGCAGTTGCATCCGACTTGTGGTCTCGCTGT
TCCTTGGGAGGGTCTCCTCTGAGTGATTGACTACCCGTCAGCGGGGGTCTTTCATTTGGGGGCTCGTCCG
GGATCGGGAGACCCCTGCCCAGGGACCACCGACCCACCACCGGGAGGCAAGCTGGCCAGCAACTTATCTG
TGTCTGTCCGATTGTCTAGTGTCTATGACTGATTTTATGCGCCTGCGTCGGTACTAGTTAGCTAACTAGC
TCTGTATCTGGCGGACCCGTGGTGGAACTGACGAGTTCTGAACACCCGGCCGCAACCCTGGGAGACGTCC
CAGGGACTTTGGGGGCCGTTTTTGTGGCCCGACCTGAGGAAGGGAGTCGATGTGGAATCCGACCCCGTCA
GGATATGTGGTTCTGGTAGGAGACGAGAACCTAAAACAGTTCCCGCCTCCGTCTGAATTTTTGCTTTCGG
TTTGGAACCGAAGCCGCGCGTCTTGTCTGCTGCAGCGCTGCAGCATCGTTCTGTGTTGTCTCTGTCTGAC
TGTGTTTCTGTATTTGTCTGAAAATTAGGGCCAGACTGTTACCACTCCCTTAAGTTTGACCTTAGGTCAC
TGGAAAGATGTCGAGCGGATCGCTCACAACCAGTCGGTAGATGTCAAGAAGAGACGTTGGGTTACCTTCT
GCTCTGCAGAATGGCCAACCTTTAACGTCGGATGGCCGCGAGACGGCACCTTTAACCGAGACCTCATCAC
CCAGGTTAAGATCAAGGTCTTTTCACCTGGCCCGCATGGACACCCAGACCAGGTCCCCTACATCGTGACC
TGGGAAGCCTTGGCTTTTGACCCCCCTCCCTGGGTCAAGCCCTTTGTACACCCTAAGCCTCCGCCTCCTC
TTCCTCCATCCGCCCCGTCTCTCCCCCTTGAACCTCCTCGTTCGACCCCGCCTCGATCCTCCCTTTATCC
AGCCCTCACTCCTTCTCTAGGCGCCGGCCGGATCTCCCGATCCCCTATGGTGCACTCTCAGTACAATCTG
CTCTGATGCCGCATAGTTAAGCCAGTATCTGCTCCCTGCTTGTGTGTTGGAGGTCGCTGAGTAGTGCGCG
AGCAAAATTTAAGCTACAACAAGGCAAGGCTTGACCGACAATTGCATGAAGAATCTGCTTAGGGTTAGGC
GTTTTGCGCTGCTTCGCGATGTACGGGCCAGATATACGCGTTGACATTGATTATTGACTAGTTATTAATA
GTAATCAATTACGGGGTCATTAGTTCATAGCCCATATATGGAGTTCCGCGTTACATAACTTACGGTAAAT
GGCCCGCCTGGCTGACCGCCCAACGACCCCCGCCCATTGACGTCAATAATGACGTATGTTCCCATAGTAA
CGCCAATAGGGACTTTCCATTGACGTCAATGGGTGGAGTATTTACGGTAAACTGCCCACTTGGCAGTACA
TCAAGTGTATCATATGCCAAGTACGCCCCCTATTGACGTCAATGACGGTAAATGGCCCGCCTGGCATTAT
GCCCAGTACATGACCTTATGGGACTTTCCTACTTGGCAGTACATCTACGTATTAGTCATCGCTATTACCA
TGGTGATGCGGTTTTGGCAGTACATCAATGGGCGTGGATAGCGGTTTGACTCACGGGGATTTCCAAGTCT
CCACCCCATTGACGTCAATGGGAGTTTGTTTTGGCACCAAAATCAACGGGACTTTCCAAAATGTCGTAAC
AACTCCGCCCCATTGACGCAAATGGGCGGTAGGCGTGTACGGTGGGAGGTCTATATAAGCAGAGCTCGTT
TAGTGAACCGTCAGATCGCCTGGAGACGCCATCCACGCTGTTTTGACCTCCATAGAAGACACCGGGACCG
ATCCAGCCTCCGCGGCCGGGAACGGTGCATTGGAACGCGGATTCCCCGTGCCAAGAGTGACGTAAGTACC
GCCTATAGAGTCTATAGGCCCACCCCCTTGGCTTCGTTAGAACGCGGCTACAATTAATACATAACCTTAT
GTATCATACACATACGATTTAGGTGACACTATAGAATAACATCCACTTTGCCTTTCTCTCCACAGGTGTC
CACTCCCAGGTCCAACTGCACCTCGGTTCTATCGATTGATCAACAAGTTTGTACAAAAAAGCAGGCTCCG
CGGCCGCCCCCTTCACCATGGCTGAGCCCCGCCAGGAGTTCGAAGTGATGGAAGATCACGCTGGGACGTA
CGGGTTGGGGGACAGGAAAGATCAGGGGGGCTACACCATGCACCAAGACCAAGAGGGTGACACGGACGCT
GGCCTGAAAGAATCTCCCCTGCAGACCCCCACTGAGGACGGATCTGAGGAACCGGGCTCTGAAACCTCTG
ATGCTAAGAGCACTCCAACAGCGGAAGATGTGACAGCACCCTTAGTGGATGAGGGAGCTCCCGGCAAGCA
GGCTGCCGCGCAGCCCCACACGGAGATCCCAGAAGGAACCACAGCTGAAGAAGCAGGCATTGGAGACACC
CCCAGCCTGGAAGACGAAGCTGCTGGTCACGTGACCCAAGCTCGCATGGTCAGTAAAAGCAAAGACGGGA
CTGGAAGCGATGACAAAAAAGCCAAGGGGGCTGATGGTAAAACGAAGATCGCCACACCGCGGGGAGCAGC
CCCTCCAGGCCAGAAGGGCCAGGCCAACGCCACCAGGATTCCAGCAAAAACCCCGCCCGCTCCAAAGACA
CCACCCAGCTCTGGTGAACCTCCAAAATCAGGGGATCGCAGCGGCTACAGCAGCCCCGGCTCCCCAGGCA
CTCCCGGCAGCCGCTCCCGCACCCCGTCCCTTCCAACCCCACCCACCCGGGAGCCCAAGAAGGTGGCAGT
GGTCCGTACTCCACCCAAGTCGCCGTCTTCCGCCAAGAGCCGCCTG
[387 nt withheld, positions 3267-3653]
ACCCACAAGCTGACCTTCCGCGAGAACGCCAAAGCCAAGACAGACCACGGGGCGGAGATCGTGTACAAGT
CGCCAGTGGTGTCTGGGGACACGTCTCCACGGCATCTCAGCAATGTCTCCTCCACCGGCAGCATCGACAT
GGTAGACTCGCCCCAGCTCGCCACGCTAGCTGACGAGGTGTCTGCCTCCCTGGCCAAGCAGGGTTTGAAG
GGTGGGCGCGCCGACCCAGCTTTCTTGTACAAAGTGGTTGATCCCCGGGGATCCTCTAGAGTCGACGGCG
GAGGAGGTTCAGGAGGCGGAGGCGCGCCAGTGAGCAAGGGCGAGGAGCTGTTCACCGGGGTGGTGCCCAT
CCTGGTCGAGCTGGACGGCGACGTAAACGGCCACAAGTTCAGCGTGTCCGGCGAGGGCGAGGGCGATGCC
ACCTACGGCAAGCTGACCCTGAAGCTGATCTGCACCACCGGCAAGCTGCCCGTGCCCTGGCCCACCCTCG
TGACCACCCTGGGCTACGGCCTGCAGTGCTTCGCCCGCTACCCCGACCACATGAAGCAGCACGACTTCTT
CAAGTCCGCCATGCCCGAAGGCTACGTCCAGGAGCGCACCATCTTCTTCAAGGACGACGGCAACTACAAG
ACCCGCGCCGAGGTGAAGTTCGAGGGCGACACCCTGGTGAACCGCATCGAGCTGAAGGGCATCGACTTCA
AGGAGGACGGCAACATCCTGGGGCACAAGCTGGAGTACAACTACAACAGCCACAACGTCTATATCACTGC
CTAGTTAACAACCTCGAGAGATCTAATTCTACCGGGTAGGGGAGGCGCTTTTCCCAAGGCAGTCTGGAGC
ATGCGCTTTAGCAGCCCCGCTGGGCACTTGGCGCTACACAAGTGGCCTCTGGCCTCGCACACATTCCACA
TCCACCGGTAGGCGCCAACCGGCTCCGTTCTTTGGTGGCCCCTTCGCGCCACCTTCTACTCCTCCCCTAG
TCAGGAAGTTCCCCCCCGCCCCGCAGCTCGCGTCGTGCAGGACGTGACAAATGGAAGTAGCACGTCTCAC
TAGTCTCGTGCAGATGGACAGCACCGCTGAGCAATGGAAGCGGGTAGGCCTTTGGGGCAGCGGCCAATAG
CAGCTTTGCTCCTTCGCTTTCTGGGCTCAGAGGCTGGGAAGGGGTGGGTCCGGGGGCGGGCTCAGGGGCG
GGGCGGGCGCCCGAAGGTCCTCCGGAGGCCCGGCATTCTGCACGCTTCAAAAGCGCACGTCTGCCGCGCT
GTTCTCCTCTTCCTCATCTCCGGGCCTTTCGACCTGCAGCCAATATGGGATCGGCCATTGAACAAGATGG
ATTGCACGCAGGTTCTCCGGCCGCTTGGGTGGAGAGGCTATTCGGCTATGACTGGGCACAACAGACAATC
GGCTGCTCTGATGCCGCCGTGTTCCGGCTGTCAGCGCAGGGGCGCCCGGTTCTTTTTGTCAAGACCGACC
TGTCCGGTGCCCTGAATGAACTGCAGGACGAGGCAGCGCGGCTATCGTGGCTGGCCACGACGGGCGTTCC
TTGCGCAGCTGTGCTCGACGTTGTCACTGAAGCGGGAAGGGACTGGCTGCTATTGGGCGAAGTGCCGGGG
CAGGATCTCCTGTCATCTCACCTTGCTCCTGCCGAGAAAGTATCCATCATGGCTGATGCAATGCGGCGGC
TGCATACGCTTGATCCGGCTACCTGCCCATTCGACCACCAAGCGAAACATCGCATCGAGCGAGCACGTAC
TCGGATGGAAGCCGGTCTTGTCGATCAGGATGATCTGGACGAAGAGCATCAGGGGCTCGCGCCAGCCGAA
CTGTTCGCCAGGCTCAAGGCGCGCATGCCCGACGGCGATGATCTCGTCGTGACCCATGGCGATGCCTGCT
TGCCGAATATCATGGTGGAAAATGGCCGCTTTTCTGGATTCATCGACTGTGGCCGGCTGGGTGTGGCGGA
CCGCTATCAGGACATAGCGTTGGCTACCCGTGATATTGCTGAAGAGCTTGGCGGCGAATGGGCTGACCGC
TTCCTCGTGCTTTACGGTATCGCCGCTCCCGATTCGCAGCGCATCGCCTTCTATCGCCTTCTTGACGAGT
TCTTCTGAGGGGATCCGTCGACCTGCAGCCAAGCTTATCGATAAAATAAAAGATTTTATTTAGTCTCCAG
AAAAAGGGGGGAATGAAAGACCCCACCTGTAGGTTTGGCAAGCTAGCTTAAGTAACGCCATTTTGCAAGG
CATGGAAAAATACATAACTGAGAATAGAGAAGTTCAGATCAAGGTCAGGAACAGATGGAACAGCTGAATA
TGGGCCAAACAGGATATCTGTGGTAAGCAGTTCCTGCCCCGGCTCAGGGCCAAGAACAGATGGAACAGCT
GAATATGGGCCAAACAGGATATCTGTGGTAAGCAGTTCCTGCCCCGGCTCAGGGCCAAGAACAGATGGTC
CCCAGATGCGGTCCAGCCCTCAGCAGTTTCTAGAGAACCATCAGATGTTTCCAGGGTGCCCCAAGGACCT
GAAATGACCCTGTGCCTTATTTGAACTAACCAATCAGTTCGCTTCTCGCTTCTGTTCGCGCGCTTCTGCT
CCCCGAGCTCAATAAAAGAGCCCACAACCCCTCACTCGGGGCGCCAGTCCTCCGATTGACTGAGTCGCCC
GGGTACCCGTGTATCCAATAAACCCTCTTGCAGTTGCATCCGACTTGTGGTCTCGCTGTTCCTTGGGAGG
GTCTCCTCTGAGTGATTGACTACCCGTCAGCGGGGGTCTTTCACATGCAGCATGTATCAAAATTAATTTG
GTTTTTTTTCTTAAGTATTTACATTAAATGGCCATAGTTGCATTAATGAATCGGCCAACGCGCGGGGAGA
GGCGGTTTGCGTATTGGGCGCTCTTCCGCTTCCTCGCTCACTGACTCGCTGCGCTCGGTCGTTCGGCTGC
GGCGAGCGGTATCAGCTCACTCAAAGGCGGTAATACGGTTATCCACAGAATCAGGGGATAACGCAGGAAA
GAACATGTGAGCAAAAGGCCAGCAAAAGGCCAGGAACCGTAAAAAGGCCGCGTTGCTGGCGTTTTTCCAT
AGGCTCCGCCCCCCTGACGAGCATCACAAAAATCGACGCTCAAGTCAGAGGTGGCGAAACCCGACAGGAC
TATAAAGATACCAGGCGTTTCCCCCTGGAAGCTCCCTCGTGCGCTCTCCTGTTCCGACCCTGCCGCTTAC
CGGATACCTGTCCGCCTTTCTCCCTTCGGGAAGCGTGGCGCTTTCTCATAGCTCACGCTGTAGGTATCTC
AGTTCGGTGTAGGTCGTTCGCTCCAAGCTGGGCTGTGTGCACGAACCCCCCGTTCAGCCCGACCGCTGCG
CCTTATCCGGTAACTATCGTCTTGAGTCCAACCCGGTAAGACACGACTTATCGCCACTGGCAGCAGCCAC
TGGTAACAGGATTAGCAGAGCGAGGTATGTAGGCGGTGCTACAGAGTTCTTGAAGTGGTGGCCTAACTAC
GGCTACACTAGAAGAACAGTATTTGGTATCTGCGCTCTGCTGAAGCCAGTTACCTTCGGAAAAAGAGTTG
GTAGCTCTTGATCCGGCAAACAAACCACCGCTGGTAGCGGTGGTTTTTTTGTTTGCAAGCAGCAGATTAC
GCGCAGAAAAAAAGGATCTCAAGAAGATCCTTTGATCTTTTCTACGGGGTCTGACGCTCAGTGGAACGAA
AACTCACGTTAAGGGATTTTGGTCATGAGATTATCAAAAAGGATCTTCACCTAGATCCTTTTGCGGCCGC
AAATCAATCTAAAGTATATATGAGTAAACTTGGTCTGACAGTTACCAATGCTTAATCAGTGAGGCACCTA
TCTCAGCGATCTGTCTATTTCGTTCATCCATAGTTGCCTGACTCCCCGTCGTGTAGATAACTACGATACG
GGAGGGCTTACCATCTGGCCCCAGTGCTGCAATGATACCGCGAGACCCACGCTCACCGGCTCCAGATTTA
TCAGCAATAAACCAGCCAGCCGGAAGGGCCGAGCGCAGAAGTGGTCCTGCAACTTTATCCGCCTCCATCC
AGTCTATTAATTGTTGCCGGGAAGCTAGAGTAAGTAGTTCGCCAGTTAATAGTTTGCGCAACGTTGTTGC
CATTGCTACAGGCATCGTGGTGTCACGCTCGTCGTTTGGTATGGCTTCATTCAGCTCCGGTTCCCAACGA
TCAAGGCGAGTTACATGATCCCCCATGTTGTGCAAAAAAGCGGTTAGCTCCTTCGGTCCTCCGATCGTTG
TCAGAAGTAAGTTGGCCGCAGTGTTATCACTCATGGTTATGGCAGCACTGCATAATTCTCTTACTGTCAT
GCCATCCGTAAGATGCTTTTCTGTGACTGGTGAGTACTCAACCAAGTCATTCTGAGAATAGTGTATGCGG
CGACCGAGTTGCTCTTGCCCGGCGTCAATACGGGATAATACCGCGCCACATAGCAGAACTTTAAAAGTGC
TCATCATTGGAAAACGTTCTTCGGGGCGAAAACTCTCAAGGATCTTACCGCTGTTGAGATCCAGTTCGAT
GTAACCCACTCGTGCACCCAACTGATCTTCAGCATCTTTTACTTTCACCAGCGTTTCTGGGTGAGCAAAA
ACAGGAAGGCAAAATGCCGCAAAAAAGGGAATAAGGGCGACACGGAAATGTTGAATACTCATACTCTTCC
TTTTTCAATATTATTGAAGCATTTATCAGGGTTATTGTCTCATGAGCGGATACATATTTGAATGTATTTA
GAAAAATAAACAAATAGGGGTTCCGCGCACATTTCCCCGAAAAGTGCCACCTG
